>Addgene plasmid #28207 | TDP43 NOTAG2 | addgene partial sequence | sequence record 36004 | pCAG-F 5'-GCAACGTGCTGGTTATTGTG-3'
TCCTCGATCGAGGGACCTAATAACTTCGTATAGCATACATTATACGAAGTTATATTAAGGGTTATTGAAT
AGATCGGAATTCCTGCAGCCCGGGGGATCCGGATCAGATCTCGAGATGGATGAGACAGATGCTTCATCAG
CAGTGAAAGTGAAAAGAGCAGTCCAGAAAACATCCGATTTAATAGTGTTGGGTCTCCCATGGAAAACAAC
CGAACAGGACCTGAAAGAGTATTTTAGTACCTTTGGAGAAGTTCTTATGGTGCAGGTCAAGAAAGATCTT
AAGACTGGTCATTCAAAGGGGTTTGGCTTTGTTCGTTTTACGGAATATGAAACACAAGTGAAAGTAATGT
CACAGCGACATATGATAGATGGACGATGGTGTGACTGCAAACTTCCTAATTCTAAGCAAAGCCAAGATGA
GCCTTTGAGAAGCAGAAAAGTGTTTGTGGGGCGCTGTACAGAGGACATGACTGAGGATGAGCTGCGGGAG
TTCTTCTCTCAGTACGGGGATGTGATGGATGTCTTCATCCCCAAGCCATTCAGGGCCTTTGCCTTTGTTA
CATTTGCAGATGATCAGATTGCGCAGTCTCTTTGTGGAGAGGACTTGATCATTAAAGGAATCAGCGTTCA
TATATCCAATGCCGAACCTAAGCACAATAGCAATAGACAGTTAGAAAGAAGTGGAAGATTTGGTGGTAAT
CCAGGTGGCTTTGGGAATCAGGGTGGATTTGGTAATAGCAGAGGGGGTGGAGCTGGTTTGGGAAACAATC
AAGGTAGTAATATGGGTGGTGGGATGAACTTTGGTGCGTTCAGCATTAATCCAGCCATGATGGCTGCCGC
CCAGGCAGCACTACAGAGCAGTTGGGGTATGATGGGCATGTTAGCCAGCCAGCAGAACCAGT
