>Addgene plasmid #28207 | TDP43 NOTAG2 | addgene partial sequence | sequence record 36510 | Bglob-pA-R 5'-ttttggcagagggaaaaaga-3'
GGCATTGGCACACCAGCCACCACCTTCTGATAGGCAGCCTGCACCTGAGGAGTGAATTCCTCGACCCCAC
TGGGCTGTAGGTGGTGGCTGGATGGCCTGAGCCCCCTCCTTTCCTGGGGTGCAGGCAGCCACAGGGCACA
ACCTGCAGTCCCTGGGGTTGGGGTAGGGAGTCCGAGAGCAGCCAAGGGGCAGGTTTGGTGTCATGGGCTC
AGTCCCCAGAGCGCACGGGGAGGGGAAGGTTCCATGGCAGGACCTCTGTATAGGGACTCCGGGGATGACG
ACTCGGGCTGGAGGCCAGGCAGGACGACAGGAGGTGGGGAGCAGGAGAACTCCGGGATGGGGAAGCAGGA
GCCCCAGGGACGGGACACTCAGGGAGCAGTGGCCGTCTCCAGCAGCAGCAGGGTCCCATTTCTTCCACAA
GCCTGCAGGAAAAAGAAAGAGGATGAATGGTCAGGAACGCGTCTACATTCCCCAGCCAGAAGACTTAGAA
TCCATGCTTGAGCCAAAGCCTCCATTAAAACCACTGCCCGACCCTGCATTGGATGCTGATCCCCAACCAA
TTGCTGCACCAGAATTAGAGCCACTATAAGAGTTATTTCCAGAACCGAAGGCCTGGTTTGGCTCCCTCTG
CATGTTGCCTTGGTTTTGGTTATTACCCGATGGGCCTGACTGGTTCTGCTGGCTGGCTAACATGCCCATC
ATACCCCAACTGCTCTGTAGTGCTGCCTGGGCGGCAGCCATCATGGCTGGATTAATGCTGAACGCACCAA
AGTTCATCCCACCACCCATATTACTACCTTGATTGTTTCCCAAACCAGCTCCACCCCCTCTGCTATTACC
AAA
