[The description below was written by a language model from this plasmid's Addgene catalogue record.]
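Description:
TDP43 NOTAG2 is a mammalian expression plasmid built on the pCAG-EGFP/RFP-int backbone (about 5.3 kb without insert) that carries a truncated form of human TAR DNA-binding protein 43 (TARDBP, TDP-43). The roughly 1 kb insert encodes only amino acids 86–414, so it lacks the N-terminal portion of the protein and retains the remainder through the native C-terminus. It was placed in the vector by restriction cloning, with the 5′ EcoRV junction destroyed and the 3′ MluI site preserved. The plasmid is maintained in E. coli as a high-copy construct under ampicillin selection. The record does not list the origin of replication or any mammalian selection marker.

No feature table is provided, so the regulatory elements are not explicitly documented. The backbone name suggests a CAG-type promoter (a strong, broadly active hybrid of the CMV enhancer and chicken β-actin promoter), but this is an inference from the name. Likewise, the name implies that the parent vector held fluorescent protein sequences. The "NOTAG" designation suggests the TDP-43 fragment is expressed without a fusion tag, although the record does not state whether any reporter sequence remains.

The construct comes from a study of C-terminal TDP-43 fragments, which reported that they have a high propensity to aggregate and harm neurons through a dominant-negative mechanism. This is relevant to TDP-43 pathology in diseases such as amyotrophic lateral sclerosis, to which TARDBP is linked through its ALS10 alias. The plasmid is suited to expressing this N-terminally truncated fragment in mammalian cells to examine its aggregation, localisation and toxicity relative to other forms of the protein.
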