Addgene plasmid #28207: TDP43 NOTAG2
Depositing lab: Zuoshang Xu. Depositing organization: University of Massachusetts, Worcester. Publication: The C-terminal TDP-43 fragments have a high aggregation propensity and harm neurons by a dominant-negative mechanism. Yang C, Tan W, Whittle C, Qiu L, Cao L, Akbarian S, Xu Z. PLoS One. 2010 . 5(12):e15878. 10.1371/journal.pone.0015878 PubMed 21209826.
Backbone
  Vector backbone: pCAG-EGFP/RFP-int
  Backbone size w/o insert (bp): 5310
  Vector type: Mammalian Expression
Growth in bacteria
  Bacterial resistance: Ampicillin, 100 μg/mL
  Growth temperature: 37°C
  Growth strain: DH5alpha
  Growth instructions: DH5a in LB media at 37C
  Copy number: High Copy
Gene/Insert
  Gene/Insert name: Tar DNA binding protein (alt name: TDP43)
  Species: H. sapiens (human)
  Insert size (bp): 996
  Mutation: aa86-414 only
  GenBank ID: NM_007375
  Entrez Gene: TARDBP (a.k.a. ALS10, TDP-43)
  Cloning method: Restriction Enzyme; 5′ cloning site EcoRV (destroyed during cloning); 3′ cloning site Mlu1 (not destroyed)
  Sequencing primers: 5′ TTCCTACAGCTCCTGGGCAA
Terms and licenses: Academic/Nonprofit Terms; Industry Terms: Not Available to Industry
How to cite: TDP43 NOTAG2 was a gift from Zuoshang Xu (Addgene plasmid # 28207 ; http://n2t.net/addgene:28207 ; RRID:Addgene_28207)
